>Addgene plasmid #233046 | pAK-DR30(SapI)-hfCas13d-Puro-pA/EF1A-mCherry-WPRE-pA | addgene full sequence | sequence record 467426 | Addgene NGS Result
TTGAGATCCTTTTTTTCTGCGCGTAATCTGCTGCTTGCAAACAAAAAAACCACCGCTACCAGCGGTGGTT
TGTTTGCCGGATCAAGAGCTACCAACTCTTTTTCCGAAGGTAACTGGCTTCAGCAGAGCGCAGATACCAA
ATACTGTTCTTCTAGTGTAGCCGTAGTTAGGCCACCACTTCAAGAACTCTGTAGCACCGCCTACATACCT
CGCTCTGCTAATCCTGTTACCAGTGGCTGCTGCCAGTGGCGATAAGTCGTGTCTTACCGGGTTGGACTCA
AGACGATAGTTACCGGATAAGGCGCAGCGGTCGGGCTGAACGGGGGGTTCGTGCACACAGCCCAGCTTGG
AGCGAACGACCTACACCGAACTGAGATACCTACAGCGTGAGCTATGAGAAAGCGCCACGCTTCCCGAAGG
GAGAAAGGCGGACAGGTATCCGGTAAGCGGCAGGGTCGGAACAGGAGAGCGCACGAGGGAGCTTCCAGGG
GGAAACGCCTGGTATCTTTATAGTCCTGTCGGGTTTCGCCACCTCTGACTTGAGCGTCGATTTTTGTGAT
GCTCGTCAGGGGGGCGGAGCCTATGGAAAAACGCCAGCAACGCGGCCTTTTTACGGTTCCTGGCCTTTTG
CTGGCCTTTTGCTCACATGTGAGGGCCTATTTCCCATGATTCCTTCATATTTGCATATACGATACAAGGC
TGTTAGAGAGATAATTGGAATTAATTTGACTGTAAACACAAAGATATTAGTACAAAATACGTGACGTAGA
AAGTAATAATTTCTTGGGTAGTTTGCAGTTTTAAAATTATGTTTTAAAATGGACTATCATATGCTTACCG
TAACTTGAAAGTATTTCGATTTCTTGGCTTTATATATCTTGTGGAAAGGACGAAACACCGAACCCCTACC
AACTGGTCGGGGTTTGAAACGGAAGAGCGAGCTCTTCTTTTTTTTGGACAGCAGAGATCCAGTTTGGTTA
ATTAATGCAAAGATGGATAAAGTTTTAAACAGAGAGGAATCTTTGCAGCTAATGGACCTTCTAGGTCTTG
AAAGGAGTGGGAATTCTCTAGAGGTACCCGTTACATAACTTACGGTAAATGGCCCGCCTGGCTGACCGCC
CAACGACCCCCGCCCATTGACGTCAATAGTAACGCCAATAGGGACTTTCCATTGACGTCAATGGGTGGAG
TATTTACGGTAAACTGCCCACTTGGCAGTACATCAAGTGTATCATATGCCAAGTACGCCCCCTATTGACG
TCAATGACGGTAAATGGCCCGCCTGGCATTGTGCCCAGTACATGACCTTATGGGACTTTCCTACTTGGCA
GTACATCTACGTATTAGTCATCGCTATTACCATGGTCGAGGTGAGCCCCACGTTCTGCTTCACTCTCCCC
ATCTCCCCCCCCTCCCCACCCCCAATTTTGTATTTATTTATTTTTTAATTATTTTGTGCAGCGATGGGGG
CGGGGGGGGGGGGGGGGCGCGCCCCCGGGGGGGGGGGGGGGGGGGGGGGGGGGGGGGGGGGGGGGGGGGG
GGGGGGGGCCGGGGGGGGCGGGGGGGGGGGCCCCCCCCAGTTTTTTTTTTTTTGGGGGGGGGGGGGGCGG
CGGCCCCCCCAACAACACGGCCCCCGCGCGGGGGGGGGCGCCGCGCGGCGCCTCCCCCCCGTGCCCCGCT
CCGCCGCCGCCTCGCGCCGCCCGCCCCGGCTCTGACTGACCGCGTTACTCCCACAGGTGAGCGGGCGGGA
CGGCCCTTCTCCTCCGGGCTGTAATTAGCTGAGCAAGAGGTAAGGGTTTAAGGGATGGTTGGTTGGTGGG
GTATTAATGTTTAATTACCTGGAGCACCTGCCTGAAATCACTTTTTTTCAGGTTGGACCGGTCATCGATG
CCACCATGAGCCCCAAGAAGAAGAGAAAGGTGGAGGCCAGCATCGAAAAAAAAAAGTCCTTCGCCAAGGG
CATGGGCGTGAAGTCCACACTCGTGTCCGGCTCCAAAGTGTACATGACAACCTTCGCCGAAGGCAGCGAC
GCCAGGCTGGAAAAGATCGTGGAGGGCGACAGCATCAGGAGCGTGAATGAGGGCGAGGCCTTCAGCGCTG
AAATGGCCGATAAAAACGCCGGCTATAAGATCGGCAACGCCAAATTCAGCCATCCTAAGGGCTACGCCGT
GGTGGCTAACAACCCTCTGTATACAGGACCCGTCCAGCAGGATATGCTCGGCCTGAAGGAAACTCTGGAA
AAGAGGTACTTCGGCGAGAGCGCTGATGGCAATGACAATATTTGTATCCAGGTGATCCATAACATCCTGG
ACATTGAAAAAATCCTCGTGGAATACATTACCAACGTGGTGTACGTGGTCAACAATATCTCCGGCCTGGA
TAAGGACATTATTGGATTCGGCAAGTTCTCCACAGTGTATACCTACGACGAATTCAAAGACCCCGAGCAC
CATAGGGCCGCTTTCAACAATAACGATAAGCTCATCAACGCCATCAAGGCCCAGTATGACGAGTTCGACA
ACTTCCTCGATAACCCCAGACTCGGCTATTTCGGCCAGGCCTTTTTCAGCAAGGAGGGCAGAAATTACAT
CATCAATTACGGCAACGAATGCTATGACATTCTGGCCCTCCTGAGCGGACTGAGGCACTGGGTGGTCCAT
AACAACGAAGAAGAGTCCAGGATCTCCAGGACCTGGCTCTACAACCTCGATAAGAACCTCGACAACGAAT
ACATCTCCACCCTCAACTACCTCTACGACAGGATCACCAATGAGCTGACCAACTCCTTCTCCAAGAACTC
CGCCGCCAACGTGAACTATATTGCCGAAACTCTGGGAATCAACCCTGCCGAATTCGCCGAACAATATTTC
AGATTCAGCATTATGAAAGAGCAGAAAAACCTCGGATTCAATATCACCAAGCTCAGGGAAGTGATGCTGG
ACAGGAAGGATATGTCCGAGATCAGGAAAAATCATAAGGTGTTCGACTCCATCAGGACCAAGGTCTACAC
CATGATGGACTTTGTGATTTATAGGTATTACATCGAAGAGGATGCCAAGGTGGCTGCCGCCAATAAGTCC
CTCCCCGATAATGAGAAGTCCCTGAGCGAGAAGGATATCTTTGTGATTAACCTGAGGGGCTCCTTCAACG
ACGACCAGAAGGATGCCCTCTACTACGATGAAGCTAATAGAATTTGGAGAAAGCTCGAAAATATCATGCA
CAACATCAAGGAATTTAGGGGAAACAAGACAAGAGAGTATAAGAAGAAGGACGCCCCTAGACTGCCCAGA
ATCCTGCCCGCTGGCCGTGATGTTTCCGCCTTCAGCAAACTCATGTATGCCCTGACCATGTTCCTGGATG
GCAAGGAGATCAACGACCTCCTGACCACCCTGATTAATAAATTCGATAACATCCAGAGCTTCCTGAAGGT
GATGCCTCTCATCGGAGTCAACGCTAAGTTCGTGGAGGAATACGCCTTTTTCAAAGACTCCGCCAAGATC
GCCGATGAGCTGAGGCTGATCAAGTCCTTCGCTAGAATGGGAGAACCTATTGCCGATGCCAGGAGGGCCA
TGTATATCGACGCCATCCGTATTTTAGGAACCAACCTGTCCTATGATGAGCTCAAGGCCCTCGCCGACAC
CTTTTCCCTGGACGAGAACGGAAACAAGCTCAAGAAAGGCAAGCACGGCATGAGAAATTTCATTATTAAT
AACGTGATCAGCAATAAAAGGTTCCACTACCTGATCAGATACGGTGATCCTGCCCACCTCCATGAGATCG
CCAAAAACGAGGCCGTGGTGAAGTTCGTGCTCGGCAGGATCGCTGACATCCAGAAAAAACAGGGCCAGAA
CGGCAAGAACCAGATCGACAGGTACTACGAAACTTGTATCGGAAAGGATAAGGGCAAGAGCGTGAGCGAA
AAGGTGGACGCTCTCACAAAGATCATCACCGGAATGAACTACGACCAATTCGACAAGAAAAGGAGCGTCA
TTGAGGACACCGGCAGGGAAAACGCCGAGAGGGAGAAGTTTAAAAAGATCATCAGCCTGTACCTCACCGT
GATCTACCACATCCTCAAGAATATTGTCAATATCAACGCCAGGTACGTCATCGGATTCCATTGCGTCGAG
CGTGATGCTCAACTGTACAAGGAGAAAGGCTACGACATCAATCTCAAGAAACTGGAAGAGAAGGGATTCA
GCTCCGTCACCAAGCTCTGCGCTGGCATTGATGAAACTGCCCCCGATAAGAGAAAGGACGTGGAAAAGGA
GATGGCTGAAAGAGCCAAGGAGAGCATTGACAGCCTCGAGAGCGCCAACCCCAAGCTGTATGCCAATTAC
ATCAAATACAGCGACGAGAAGAAAGCCGAGGAGTTCACCAGGCAGATTAACAGGGAGAAGGCCAAAACCG
CCCTGAACGCCTACCTGAGGAACACCAAGTGGAATGTGATCATCAGGGAGGACCTCCTGAGAATTGACAA
CAAGACATGTACCCTGTTCAGAAACAAGGCCGTCCACCTGGAAGTGGCCAGGTATGTCCACGCCTATATC
AACGACATTGCCGAGGTCAATTCCTACTTCCAACTGTACCATTACATCATGCAGAGAATTATCATGAATG
AGAGGTACGAGAAAAGCAGCGGAAAGGTGTCCGAGTACTTCGACGCTGTGAATGACGAGAAGAAGTACAA
CGATAGGCTCCTGAAACTGCTGTGTGTGCCTTTCGGCTACTGTATCCCCAGGTTTAAGAACCTGAGCATC
GAGGCCCTGTTCGATAGGAACGAGGCCGCCAAGTTCGACAAGGAGAAAAAGAAGGTGTCCGGCAATTCCG
GATCCGGACCTAAGAAAAAGAGGAAGGTGGCGGCCGCTTACCCATACGATGTTCCAGATTACGCTGCTAG
CGGCAGTGGAGAGGGCAGAGGAAGTCTGCTAACATGCGGTGACGTCGAGGAGAATCCTGGCCCAATGACC
GAGTACAAGCCCACGGTGCGCCTCGCCACCCGCGACGACGTCCCCAGGGCCGTACGCACCCTCGCCGCCG
CGTTCGCCGACTACCCCGCCACGCGCCACACCGTCGATCCGGACCGCCACATCGAGCGGGTCACCGAGCT
GCAAGAACTCTTCCTCACGCGCGTCGGGCTCGACATCGGCAAGGTGTGGGTCGCGGACGACGGCGCCGCC
GTGGCGGTCTGGACCACGCCGGAGAGCGTCGAAGCGGGGGCGGTGTTCGCCGAGATCGGCCCGCGCATGG
CCGAGTTGAGCGGTTCCCGGCTGGCCGCGCAGCAACAGATGGAAGGCCTCCTGGCGCCGCACCGGCCCAA
GGAGCCCGCGTGGTTCCTGGCCACCGTCGGAGTCTCGCCCGACCACCAGGGCAAGGGTCTGGGCAGCGCC
GTCGTGCTCCCCGGAGTGGAGGCGGCCGAGCGCGCCGGGGTGCCCGCCTTCCTGGAGACCTCCGCGCCCC
GCAACCTCCCCTTCTACGAGCGGCTCGGCTTCACCGTCACCGCCGACGTCGAGGTGCCCGAAGGACCGCG
CACCTGGTGCATGACCCGCAAGCCCGGTGCCTGACGTACGCTAACTAGAGCTCGCTGATCAGCCTCGACT
GTGCCTTCTAGTTGCCAGCCATCTGTTGTTTGCCCCTCCCCCGTGCCTTCCTTGACCCTGGAAGGTGCCA
CTCCCACTGTCCTTTCCTAATAAAATGAGGAAATTGCATCGCATTGTCTGAGTAGGTGTCATTCTATTCT
GGGGGGTGGGGTGGGGCAGGACAGCAAGGGGGAGGATTGGGAAGAGAATAGCAGGCATGCGGCTCCGGTG
CCCGTCAGTGGGCAGAGCGCACATCGCCCACAGTCCCCGAGAAGTTGGGGGGAGGGGTCGGCAATTGAAC
CGGTGCCTAGAGAAGGTGGCGCGGGGTAAACTGGGAAAGTGATGTCGTGTACTGGCTCCGCCTTTTTCCC
GAGGGTGGGGGAGAACCGTATATAAGTGCAGTAGTCGCCGTGAACGTTCTTTTTCGCAACGGGTTTGCCG
CCAGAACACAGGTAAGTGCCGTGTGTGGTTCCCGCGGGCCTGGCCTCTTTACGGGTTATGGCCCTTGCGT
GCCTTGAATTACTTCCACCTGGCTGCAGTACGTGATTCTTGATCCCGAGCTTCGGGTTGGAAGTGGGTGG
GAGAGTTCGAGGCCTTGCGCTTAAGGAGCCCCTTCGCCTCGTGCTTGAGTTGAGGCCTGGCCTGGGCGCT
GGGGCCGCCGCGTGCGAATCTGGTGGCACCTTCGCGCCTGTCTCGCTGCTTTCGATAAGTCTCTAGCCAT
TTAAAATTTTTGATGACCTGCTGCGACGCTTTTTTTCTGGCAAGATAGTCTTGTAAATGCGGGCCAAGAT
CTGCACACTGGTATTTCGGTTTTTGGGGCCGCGGGCGGCGACGGGGCCCGTGCGTCCCAGCGCACATGTT
CGGCGAGGCGGGGCCTGCGAGCGCGGCCACCGAGAATCGGACGGGGGTAGTCTCAAGCTGGCCGGCCTGC
TCTGGTGCCTGGCCTCGCGCCGCCGTGTATCGCCCCGCCCTGGGCGGCAAGGCTGGCCCGGTCGGCACCA
GTTGCGTGAGCGGAAAGATGGCCGCTTCCCGGCCCTGCTGCAGGGAGCTCAAAATGGAGGACGCGGCGCT
CGGGAGAGCGGGCGGGTGAGTCACCCACACAAAGGAAAAGGGCCTTTCCGTCCTCAGCCGTCGCTTCATG
TGACTCCACGGAGTACCGGGCGCCGTCCAGGCACCTCGATTAGTTCTCGAGCTTTTGGAGTACGTCGTCT
TTAGGTTGGGGGGAGGGGTTTTATGCGATGGAGTTTCCCCACACTGAGTGGGTGGAGACTGAAGTTAGGC
CAGCTTGGCACTTGATGTAATTCTCCTTGGAATTTGCCCTTTTTGAGTTTGGATCTTGGTTCATTCTCAA
GCCTCAGACAGTGGTTCAAAGTTTTTTTCTTCCATTTCAGGTGTCGTGAGGTACCGGATCCGTGAGCAAG
GGCGAGGAGGATAACATGGCCATCATCAAGGAGTTCATGCGCTTCAAGGTGCACATGGAGGGCTCCGTGA
ACGGCCACGAGTTCGAGATCGAGGGCGAGGGCGAGGGCCGCCCCTACGAGGGCACCCAGACCGCCAAGCT
GAAGGTGACCAAGGGTGGCCCCCTGCCCTTCGCCTGGGACATCCTGTCCCCTCAGTTCATGTACGGCTCC
AAGGCCTACGTGAAGCACCCCGCCGACATCCCCGACTACTTGAAGCTGTCCTTCCCCGAGGGCTTCAAGT
GGGAGCGCGTGATGAACTTCGAGGACGGCGGCGTGGTGACCGTGACCCAGGACTCCTCCCTGCAGGACGG
CGAGTTCATCTACAAGGTGAAGCTGCGCGGCACCAACTTCCCCTCCGACGGCCCCGTAATGCAGAAGAAG
ACCATGGGCTGGGAGGCCTCCTCCGAGCGGATGTACCCCGAGGACGGCGCCCTGAAGGGCGAGATCAAGC
AGAGGCTGAAGCTGAAGGACGGCGGCCACTACGACGCTGAGGTCAAGACCACCTACAAGGCCAAGAAGCC
CGTGCAGCTGCCCGGCGCCTACAACGTCAACATCAAGTTGGACATCACCTCCCACAACGAGGACTACACC
ATCGTGGAACAGTACGAACGCGCCGAGGGCCGCCACTCCACCGGCGGCATGGACGAGCTGTACAAGTAAG
GCGCGCCCCCCCCTAACGTTACTGGCCGAAGCCGCTTGGAATAAGGCCGGTGTGCGTTTGTCTATATGTT
ATTTTCCACCATATTGCCGTCTTTTGGCAATGTGAGGGCCCGGAAACCTGGCCCTGTCTTCTTGACGAGC
ATTCCTAAATTCGATATCAAGCTTATCGATAATCAACCTCTGGATTACAAAATTTGTGAAAGATTGACTG
GTATTCTTAACTATGTTGCTCCTTTTACGCTATGTGGATACGCTGCTTTAATGCCTTTGTATCATGCTAT
TGCTTCCCGTATGGCTTTCATTTTCTCCTCCTTGTATAAATCCTGGTTGCTGTCTCTTTATGAGGAGTTG
TGGCCCGTTGTCAGGCAACGTGGCGTGGTGTGCACTGTGTTTGCTGACGCAACCCCCACTGGTTGGGGCA
TTGCCACCACCTGTCAGCTCCTTTCCGGGACTTTCGCTTTCCCCCTCCCTATTGCCACGGCGGAACTCAT
CGCCGCCTGCCTTGCCCGCTGCTGGACAGGGGCTCGGCTGTTGGGCACTGACAATTCCGTGGTGTTGTCG
GGGAAATCATCGTCCTTTCCTTGGCTGCTCGCCTATGTTGCCACCTGGATTCTGCGCGGGACGTCCTTCT
GCTACGTCCCTTCGGCCCTCAATCCAGCGGACCTTCCTTCCCGCGGCCTGCTGCCGGCTCTGCGGCCTCT
TCCGCGTCTTCGCCTTCGCCCTCAGACGAGTCGGATCTCCCTTTGGGCCGCCTCCCCGCATCGATACCGA
GCGCTGCTCGAGAGATCTACGGGTGGCATCCCTGTGACCCCTCCCCAGTGCCTCTCCTGGCCCTGGAAGT
TGCCACTCCAGTGCCCACCAGCCTTGTCCTAATAAAATTAAGTTGCATCATTTTGTCTGACTAGGTGTCC
TTCTATAATATTATGGGGTGGAGGGGGGTGGTATGGAGCAAGGGGCAAGTTGGGAAGACAACCTGTAGGG
CCTGCGGGGTCTATTGGGAACCAAGCTGGAGTGCAGTGGCACAATCTTGGCTCACTGCAATCTCCGCCTC
CTGGGTTCAAGCGATTCTCCTGCCTCAGCCTCCCGAGTTGTTGGGATTCCAGGCATGCTGGGGAGCGGCC
GCAGGAACCCCTAGTGATGGAGTTGGCCACTCCCTCTCTGCGCGCTCGCTCGCTCACTGAGGCCGGGCGA
CCAAAGGTCGCCCGACGCCCGGGCTTTGCCCGGGCGGCCTCAGTGAGCGAGCGAGCGCGCAGCTGCCTGC
AGGGGCGCCTGATGCGGTATTTTCTCCTTACGCATCTGTGCGGTATTTCACACCGCATA
[95 nt withheld, positions 9020-9114]
T
[46 nt withheld, positions 9116-9161]
C
[141 nt withheld, positions 9163-9303]
CCTTTGACGTTGGAGTCCACGTTCTTT
[37 nt withheld, positions 9331-9367]
ACTCTATCTCGGGCTATTCTTTTGATTTATAAGGGATTTTGCCGATTTCGGTCTATTGGTTAAAAAATGA
GCTGATTTAACAAAAATTTAACGCGAATTTTAACAAAATATTAACGTTTACAATTTTATGGTGCACTCTC
AGTACAATCTGCTCTGATGCCGCATAGTTAAGCCAGCCCCGACACCCGCCAACACCCGCTGACGCGCCCT
GACGGGCTTGTCTGCTCCCGGCATCCGCTTACAGACAAGCTGTGACCGTCTCCGGGAGCTGCATGTGTCA
GAGGTTTTCACCGTCATCACCGAAACGCGCGAGACGAAAGGGCCTCGTGATACGCCTATTTTTATAGGTT
AATGTCATGATAATAATGGTTTCTTAGACGTCAGGTGGCACTTTTCGGGGAAATGTGCGCGGAACCCCTA
TTTGTTTATTTTTCTAAATACATTCAAATATGTATCCGCTCATGAGACAATAACCCTGATAAATGCTTCA
ATAATATTGAAAAAGGAAGAGTATGAGTATTCAACATTTCCGTGTCGCCCTTATTCCCTTTTTTGCGGCA
TTTTGCCTTCCTGTTTTTGCTCACCCAGAAACGCTGGTGAAAGTAAAAGATGCTGAAGATCAGTTGGGTG
CACGAGTGGGTTACATCGAACTGGATCTCAACAGCGGTAAGATCCTTGAGAGTTTTCGCCCCGAAGAACG
TTTTCCAATGATGAGCACTTTTAAAGTTCTGCTATGTGGCGCGGTATTATCCCGTATTGACGCCGGGCAA
GAGCAACTCGGTCGCCGCATACACTATTCTCAGAATGACTTGGTTGAGTACTCACCAGTCACAGAAAAGC
ATCTTACGGATGGCATGACAGTAAGAGAATTATGCAGTGCTGCCATAACCATGAGTGATAACACTGCGGC
CAACTTACTTCTGACAACGATCGGAGGACCGAAGGAGCTAACCGCTTTTTTGCACAACATGGGGGATCAT
GTAACTCGCCTTGATCGTTGGGAACCGGAGCTGAATGAAGCCATACCAAACGACGAGCGTGACACCACGA
TGCCTGTAGCAATGGCAACAACGTTGCGCAAACTATTAACTGGCGAACTACTTACTCTAGCTTCCCGGCA
ACAATTAATAGACTGGATGGAGGCGGATAAAGTTGCAGGACCACTTCTGCGCTCGGCCCTTCCGGCTGGC
TGGTTTATTGCTGATAAATCTGGAGCCGGTGAGCGTGGAAGCCGCGGTATCATTGCAGCACTGGGGCCAG
ATGGTAAGCCCTCCCGTATCGTAGTTATCTACACGACGGGGAGTCAGGCAACTATGGATGAACGAAATAG
ACAGATCGCTGAGATAGGTGCCTCACTGATTAAGCATTGGTAACTGTCAGACCAAGTTTACTCATATATA
CTTTAGATTGATTTAAAACTTCATTTTTAATTTAAAAGGATCTAGGTGAAGATCCTTTTTGATAATCTCA
TGACCAAAATCCCTTAACGTGAGTTTTCGTTCCACTGAGCGTCAGACCCCGTAGAAAAGATCAAAGGATC
TTC
Features (pLannotate 1.2.2; 25 found; start..end, strand, type, name):
      1..589     +  rep_origin     ori: high-copy-number ColE1/pMB1/pBR322/pUC origin of replication
    651..891     +  promoter       U6 promoter: RNA polymerase III promoter for human U6 snRNA
    901..930     +  misc_RNA       RfxCas13d DR30: 5' processed 30-base direct repeat for an RfxCas13d gRNA (Konermann et al., 2018)
    993..1059    +  CDS            small t antigen (fragment): SV40 (simian virus 40) small t antigen
   1079..1364    +  enhancer       CMV enhancer: human cytomegalovirus immediate early enhancer; contains an 18-bp deletion relative to the standard CMV enhancer
   1366..1489    +  promoter       chicken β-actin promoter (fragment): contains a 21-bp deletion relative to the standard chicken β-actin promoter
   1510..1531    +  promoter       chicken β-actin promoter (fragment): No description available
   1667..1871    +  intron         hybrid intron (fragment): hybrid between chicken β-actin (CBA) and minute virus of mice (MMV) introns (Gray et al., 2011)
   1932..4829    +  CDS            RfxCas13d: RNA-targeting Type VI CRISPR protein from Ruminococcus flavefaciens strain XPD3002 (Konermann et al., 2018)
   4869..4895    +  CDS            3xHA (fragment): three tandem HA epitope tags
   4965..5564    +  CDS            PuroR (fragment): puromycin N-acetyltransferase; pac from Streptomyces; confers resistance to puromycin
   5599..5710    +  polyA_signal   bGH poly(A) signal: bovine growth hormone polyadenylation signal
   5801..6979    +  promoter       EF-1α promoter: strong constitutive promoter for human elongation factor EF-1α
   6992..7698    +  CDS            mCherry (fragment): monomeric derivative of DsRed fluorescent protein (Shaner et al., 2004) mammalian codon-optimized
   7706..7847    +  misc_feature   IRES (fragment): internal ribosome entry site (IRES) of the encephalomyocarditis virus (EMCV)
   7848..7871    +  misc_feature   MCS (fragment): pBluescript multiple cloning site
   7871..8459    +  misc_feature   WPRE: woodchuck hepatitis virus posttranscriptional regulatory element
   8491..8808    +  polyA_signal   hGH poly(A) signal (fragment): human growth hormone polyadenylation signal
   8823..8963    +  repeat_region  AAV2 ITR: inverted terminal repeat of adeno-associated virus serotype 2 inverted
   8968..9019    -  misc_feature   bom (fragment): basis of mobility region from pBR322
   9038..9493    +  rep_origin     f1 ori (sequence partly withheld): f1 bacteriophage origin of replication; arrow indicates direction of (+) strand synthesis
   9494..9543    -  misc_feature   bom (fragment): basis of mobility region from pBR322
   9645..9680    -  CDS            rop (fragment): Rop protein, which maintains plasmids at low copy number; rop
   9775..9879    +  promoter       AmpR promoter: bla
   9880..10740   +  CDS            AmpR: β-lactamase; bla; confers resistance to ampicillin, carbenicillin, and related antibiotics
