[The description below was written by a language model from this plasmid's Addgene catalogue record and pLannotate feature annotations shown in this document.]
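Description:
pAK-DR30(SapI)-hfCas13d-Puro-pA/EF1A-mCherry-WPRE-pA is an all-in-one mammalian expression plasmid of about 10.9 kb for RNA knockdown with hfCas13d, a high-fidelity variant of the RNA-targeting type VI CRISPR effector RfxCas13d (CasRx). It is built on the pAK backbone and partly derived from an earlier pAK DR30-CasRx-Puro plasmid. In bacteria it is maintained through a high-copy ColE1/pUC-type origin with ampicillin selection (AmpR). An f1 origin is also present.

Three expression units are arranged in the same orientation. A human U6 Pol III promoter drives the guide RNA cassette, which begins with the 30-base processed RfxCas13d direct repeat (DR30). The name indicates a SapI site following it, presumably for inserting the target-specific spacer. Downstream, a hybrid promoter made of the CMV enhancer, chicken β-actin promoter fragments and a hybrid CBA/MVM intron drives HA-tagged hfCas13d. According to the depositor, a T2A peptide links it to puromycin N-acetyltransferase, so the nuclease and the drug marker come from a single transcript, which ends at a bGH polyadenylation signal. A separate EF-1α promoter expresses mCherry, followed by a WPRE to enhance transcript expression and an hGH poly(A) signal. The catalogue lists mCherry as a C-terminal tag, but the name and feature layout show it as an independent reporter.

Transfected cells can thus be identified by red fluorescence and enriched with puromycin. The plasmid comes from a Cas13d adeno-associated viral vector resource, but the annotation detects only one AAV2 ITR, downstream of the mCherry cassette, and the record classifies the plasmid only as a mammalian expression vector. Short annotated fragments such as SV40 small t, EMCV IRES, bom and rop appear to be cloning remnants.
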