Addgene plasmid #233046: pAK-DR30(SapI)-hfCas13d-Puro-pA/EF1A-mCherry-WPRE-pA
Purpose: To express a RfxCas13d-compatible gRNA and to express HA Tagged hfCas13d and a Puro resistance gene. It also encodes an mCherry gene. The CasRx and Puro coding regions are separated by a T2A site.
Depositing lab: Jonathan Ploski. Depositing organization: Pennsylvania State University, College of Medicine. Publication: Adeno-associated viral vector resource for the RNA-targeting Cas13d: A comparison of high-fidelity variants, DjCas13d and hfCas13d. Back F, Sandoval A, Vu LM, Hong VM, Bhaskara A, Rodriguez SR, O'Brien JT, Kolber BJ, Kroener S, Ploski JE. Mol Ther Methods Clin Dev. 2025 Aug 20;33(4):101565. doi: 10.1016/j.omtm.2025.101565. eCollection 2025 Dec 11. PubMed 41020266.
Backbone
  Vector backbone: pAK
  Vector type: Mammalian Expression
Growth in bacteria
  Bacterial resistance: Ampicillin, 100 μg/mL
  Growth temperature: 37°C
  Growth strain: NEB Stable
  Copy number: High Copy
Gene/Insert
  Gene/Insert name: RfxCas13d-compatible gRNA expression cassette and hfCas13d and mCherry
  Species: Synthetic
  Tag / fusion protein: mCherry (C terminal on insert)
  Cloning method: Unknown
Resource information
  A portion of this plasmid was derived from a plasmid made by: pAK_DR30_CasRx_Puro, Addgene plasmid #134846
Terms and licenses: Academic/Nonprofit Terms; Industry Terms: Not Available to Industry
How to cite: pAK-DR30(SapI)-hfCas13d-Puro-pA/EF1A-mCherry-WPRE-pA was a gift from Jonathan Ploski (Addgene plasmid # 233046 ; http://n2t.net/addgene:233046 ; RRID:Addgene_233046)
